>Addgene plasmid #184117 | mNTERY07 | addgene full sequence | sequence record 362504 | Addgene NGS Result
AAGATCCTTTTTGATAATCTCATGACCAAAATCCCTTAACGTGAGTTTTCGTTCCACTGAGCGTCAGACC
CCGTAGAAAAGATCAAAGGATCTTCTTGAGATCCTTTTTTTCTGCGCGTAATCTGCTGCTTGCAAACAAA
AAAACCACCGCTACCAGCGGTGGTTTGTTTGCCGGATCAAGAGCTACCAACTCTTTTTCCGAAGGTAACT
GGCTTCAGCAGAGCGCAGATACCAAATACTGTTCTTCTAGTGTAGCCGTAGTTAGGCCACCACTTCAAGA
ACTCTGTAGCACCGCCTACATACCTCGCTCTGCTAATCCTGTTACCAGTGGCTGCTGCCAGTGGCGATAA
GTCGTGTCTTACCGGGTTGGACTCAAGACGATAGTTACCGGATAAGGCGCAGCGGTCGGGCTGAACGGGG
GGTTCGTGCACACAGCCCAGCTTGGAGCGAACGACCTACACCGAACTGAGATACCTACAGCGTGAGCTAT
GAGAAAGCGCCACGCTTCCCGAAGGGAGAAAAGCGGACAGGTATCCGGTAAGCGGCAGGGTCGGAACAGG
AGAGCGCACGAGGGAGCTTCCAGGGGGAAACGCCTGGTATCTTTATAGTCCTGTCGGGTTTCGCCACCTC
TGACTTGAGCGTCGATTTTTGTGATGCTCGTCAGGGGGGCGGAGCCTATGGAAAAACGCCAGCAACGCGG
CCTTTTTACGGTTCCTGGCCTTTTGCTGGCCTTTTGCTCACATGTTCTTTCCTGCGTTATCCCCTGATTC
TGTGGATAACCGTATTACCGCCTTTGAGTGAGCTGATACCGCTCGCCGCAGCCGAACGACCGAGCGCAGC
GAGTCAGTGAGCGAGGAAGCGGAAGAGCGCCCAATACGCAAACCGCCTCTCCCTAGAAGGTCCATTAGCT
GCAAAGATTCCTCTCTGTTTAAAACTTTATCCATCTTTGCAAAGCTTTTTGCAAAAGCCTCCCACTGCTT
CGCGATGTACGGGCCAGATATACGCGTTGACATTGATTATTGACTAGTTATTAATAGTAATCAATTACGG
GGTCATTAGTTCATAGCCCATATATGGAGTTCCGCGTTACATAACTTACGGTAAATGGCCCGCCTGGCTG
ACCGCCCAACGACCCCCGCCCATTGACGTCAATAATGACGTATGTTCCCATAGTAACGCCAATAGGGACT
TTCCATTGACGTCAATGGGTGGAGTATTTACGGTAAACTGCCCACTTGGCAGTACATCAAGTGTATCATA
TGCCAAGTACGCCCCCTATTGACGTCAATGACGGTAAATGGCCCGCCTGGCATTATGCCCAGTACATGAC
CTTATGGGACTTTCCTACTTGGCAGTACATCTACGTATTAGTCATCGCTATTACCATGGTGATGCGGTTT
TGGCAGTACATCAATGGGCGTGGATAGCGGTTTGACTCACGGGGATTTCCAAGTCTCCACCCCATTGACG
TCAATGGGAGTTTGTTTTGGCACCAAAATCAACGGGACTTTCCAAAATGTCGTAACAACTCCGCCCCATT
GACGCAAATGGGCGGTAGGCGTGTACGGTGGGAGGTCTATATAAGCAGAGCTCTCTGGCTAACTAGAGAA
CCCACTGCTTACTGGCTTATCGAAATTAATACGACTCACTATAGGGAGACCCAAGCTGGCTAGCATGGCC
CTTACGTTTGCACTGCTCGTTGCGTTGCTGGTCCTGAGCTGCAAGTCCAGTTGCTCCGTAGGTGGGCACC
ATCACCACCACCACCATCACCACCATGTGAGCAAGGGCGAGGAGGATAACATGGCCATCATCAAGGAGTT
CATGCGCTTCAAGGTGCACATGGAGGGCTCCGTGAACGGCCACGAGTTCGAGATCGAGGGCGAGGGCGAG
GGCCGCCCCTACGAGGGCACCCAGACCGCCAAGCTGAAGGTGACCAAGGGTGGCCCCCTGCCCTTCGCCT
GGGACATCCTGTCCCCTCAGTTCATGTACGGCTCCAAGGCCTACGTGAAGCACCCCGCCGACATCCCCGA
CTACTTGAAGCTGTCCTTCCCCGAGGGCTTCAAGTGGGAGCGCGTGATGAACTTCGAGGACGGCGGCGTG
GTGACCGTGACCCAGGACTCCTCCCTGCAGGACGGCGAGTTCATCTACAAGGTGAAGCTGCGCGGCACCA
ACTTCCCCTCCGACGGCCCCGTAATGCAGAAGAAGACCATGGGCTGGGAGGCCTCCTCCGAGCGGATGTA
CCCCGAGGACGGCGCCCTGAAGGGCGAGATCAAGCAGAGGCTGAAGCTGAAGGACGGCGGCCACTACGAC
GCTGAGGTCAAGACCACCTACAAGGCCAAGAAGCCCGTGCAGCTGCCCGGCGCCTACAACGTCAACATCA
AGTTGGACATCACCTCCCACAACGAGGACTACACCATCGTGGAACAGTACGAACGCGCCGAGGGCCGCCA
CTCCACCGGCGGCATGGACGAGCTGTACAAGTCTGGTAGCCTGCAAGATTCGGAAGTCAACCAAGAAGCA
AAGCCGGAAGTCAAGCCGGAAGTGAAACCGGAAACCCATATTAACCTGAAAGTTAGTGACGGCAGCTCTG
AAATTTTCTTTAAGATCAAAAAGACCACGCCGCTGCGTCGCCTGATGGAAGCGTTTGCCAAACGTCAGGG
CAAGGAAATGGATAGCCTGACGTTCCTGTATGACGGTATTGAAATCCAGGCAGATCAAGCGCCGGAAGAC
CTGGACATGGAAGACAACGACATCATTGAAGCCCACCGTGAACAGATTGGTGGTGGTGGTTCGAGCGGCG
GGAGCGGAGGGTCTTATTACTATGGGGATGGTGGGTCGTCTGGGGGGAGCGGCGGTTCGGGTTCATCTGG
TGACGGCGGTTCCTCGGGTGGTTCCGGGGGAGATGGTTCTTCCGGAGATGGCGGGAGTGATGGGGACTCT
GATGGTTCGGATGGTGACGGGGACAGTGATGGTGATGACGGAGGGGACGACGAGGATGACGGTTCAGACG
ATTAATGAGGCGGCTCGAGGATCCGGCTGCTAACAAAGCCTCGACTGTGCCTTCTAGTTGCCAGCCATCT
GTTGTTTGCCCCTCCCCCGTGCCTTCCTTGACCCTGGAAGGTGCCACTCCCACTGTCCTTTCCTAATAAA
ATGAGGAAATTGCATCGCATTGTCTGAGTAGGTGTCATTCTATTCTGGGGGGTGGGGTGGGGCAGGACAG
CAAGGGGGAGGATTGGGAAGACAATAGCAGGCATGCTGGGGACGACGGTGCTCGAAGCAGCGCAAAACGC
CTAACCCTAAGCAGATTCTTCATGCAATTGTCGGTCAAGCCTTGCCTTGTTGTAGCTTAAATTTTGCTCG
CGCACTACTCAGCGACCTCCAACACACAAGCAGGGAGCAGATACTGGCTTAACTATGCGGCATCAGAGCA
GATTGTACTGAGAGTGCACCATAGGGGATCGGGAGATCTCCCGATCCGTCGACGTCAGGTGGCACTTTTC
GGGGAAATGTGCGCGGAACCCCTATTTGTTTATTTTTCTAAATACATTCAAATATGTATCCGCTCATGAG
ACAATAACCCTGATAAATGCTTCAATAATATTGAAAAAGGAAGAGTATGAGTATTCAACATTTCCGTGTC
GCCCTTATTCCCTTTTTTGCGGCATTTTGCCTTCCTGTTTTTGCTCACCCAGAAACGCTGGTGAAAGTAA
AAGATGCTGAAGATCAGTTGGGTGCACGAGTGGGTTACATCGAACTGGATCTCAACAGCGGTAAGATCCT
TGAGAGTTTTCGCCCCGAAGAACGTTTTCCAATGATGAGCACTTTTAAAGTTCTGCTATGTGGCGCGGTA
TTATCCCGTATTGACGCCGGGCAAGAGCAACTCGGTCGCCGCATACACTATTCTCAGAATGACTTGGTTG
AGTACTCACCAGTCACAGAAAAGCATCTTACGGATGGCATGACAGTAAGAGAATTATGCAGTGCTGCCAT
AACCATGAGTGATAACACTGCGGCCAACTTACTTCTGACAACGATCGGAGGACCGAAGGAGCTAACCGCT
TTTTTGCACAACATGGGGGATCATGTAACTCGCCTTGATCGTTGGGAACCGGAGCTGAATGAAGCCATAC
CAAACGACGAGCGTGACACCACGATGCCTGTAGCAATGGCAACAACGTTGCGCAAACTATTAACTGGCGA
ACTACTTACTCTAGCTTCCCGGCAACAATTAATAGACTGGATGGAGGCGGATAAAGTTGCAGGACCACTT
CTGCGCTCGGCCCTTCCGGCTGGCTGGTTTATTGCTGATAAATCTGGAGCCGGTGAGCGTGGGTCTCGCG
GTATCATTGCAGCACTGGGGCCAGATGGTAAGCCCTCCCGTATCGTAGTTATCTACACGACGGGGAGTCA
GGCAACTATGGATGAACGAAATAGACAGATCGCTGAGATAGGTGCCTCACTGATTAAGCATTGGTAACTG
TCAGACCAAGTTTACTCATATATACTTTAGATTGATTTAAAACTTCATTTTTAATTTAAAAGGATCTAGG
TG
Features (pLannotate 1.2.2; 14 found; start..end, strand, type, name):
     96..684     +  rep_origin     ori: high-copy-number ColE1/pMB1/pBR322/pUC origin of replication
    892..944     -  CDS            small t antigen (fragment): SV40 (simian virus 40) small t antigen
   1009..1388    +  enhancer       CMV enhancer: human cytomegalovirus immediate early enhancer
   1389..1592    +  promoter       CMV promoter: human cytomegalovirus (CMV) immediate early promoter
   1588..1621    +  LTR            5' LTR (truncated) (fragment): truncated 5' long terminal repeat (LTR) from HIV-1
   1637..1655    +  promoter       T7 promoter: promoter for bacteriophage T7 RNA polymerase
   1675..1743    +  CDS            IFNA2 (fragment): IFNA2_HUMAN - Also known as IFNA2A, IFNA2B, IFNA2C. Experimental evidence at protein level: Swiss-Prot protein existence level 1. Produced by macrophages, IFN-alpha have antiviral activities. From Homo sapiens (Human).
   1753..1775    +  CDS            9xHis (fragment): 9xHis affinity tag
   1777..2481    +  CDS            mCherry: mCherry is a basic (constitutively fluorescent) red fluorescent protein published in 2004, derived from Discosoma sp.. It is reported to be a very rapidly-maturing monomer with low acid sensitivity.
   2491..2784    +  CDS            SMT3: SMT3_YEAST - Experimental evidence at protein level: Swiss-Prot protein existence level 1. Not known; suppressor of MIF2 mutations. From Saccharomyces cerevisiae (strain ATCC 204508 / S288c) (Baker's yeast).
   3055..3262    +  polyA_signal   bGH poly(A) signal: bovine growth hormone polyadenylation signal
   3401..3453    +  misc_feature   bom (fragment): basis of mobility region from pBR322
   3512..3616    +  promoter       AmpR promoter: bla
   3617..4477    +  CDS            AmpR: β-lactamase; bla; confers resistance to ampicillin, carbenicillin, and related antibiotics
