[The description below was written by a language model from this plasmid's Addgene catalogue record and pLannotate feature annotations shown in this document.]
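Description:
mNTERY07 is a mammalian expression plasmid built on a pcDNA3.1 backbone that encodes a nanopore-addressable protein reporter. It is propagated in E. coli as a high-copy plasmid through a ColE1/pUC-type origin and selected with ampicillin via the β-lactamase gene under its own bla promoter. At about 4.6 kb, the sequenced construct is compact. The annotation shows no intact mammalian selection cassette, only a short SV40 small t antigen fragment and a bom fragment as backbone remnants. This suggests it is suited to transient expression rather than drug-selected stable lines.

The payload is driven by the human CMV immediate-early enhancer and promoter and terminated by the bovine growth hormone polyadenylation signal. A T7 promoter lies just upstream of the coding region. The annotated open reading frame begins with a short fragment matching the N-terminus of human interferon alpha-2, which most likely serves as a secretion signal peptide. This is followed by a polyhistidine affinity tag, the monomeric red fluorescent protein mCherry, and yeast SMT3 (SUMO), a small, stably folded domain. About 270 bp between SMT3 and the poly(A) signal are unannotated. This region may hold the reporter's C-terminal tail and the barcode that distinguishes this family member, but the record does not describe its contents.

According to the catalogue entry, the expressed protein is intended for direct detection and identification on a nanopore array, as part of a multiplexed set of barcoded reporters. mCherry would additionally offer an optical readout of expression, and the His tag a handle for purification.
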