Addgene plasmid #184117: mNTERY07
Purpose: Nanopore-addressable protein reporter for expression in mammalian cells.
Depositing lab: Jeff Nivala. Depositing organization: University of Washington. Publication: Multiplexed direct detection of barcoded protein reporters on a nanopore array. Cardozo N, Zhang K, Doroschak K, Nguyen A, Siddiqui Z, Bogard N, Strauss K, Ceze L, Nivala J. Nat Biotechnol. 2022 Jan;40(1):42-46. doi: 10.1038/s41587-021-01002-6. Epub 2021 Aug 12. PubMed 34385692.
Backbone
  Vector backbone: pcDNA3.1
  Vector type: Mammalian Expression
Growth in bacteria
  Bacterial resistance: Ampicillin, 100 μg/mL
  Growth temperature: 37°C
  Growth strain: DH5alpha
  Copy number: High Copy
Gene/Insert
  Gene/Insert name: mNTERY07
  Promoter: CMV
  Cloning method: Gibson Cloning
  Sequencing primers: 5′ ATGGCCCTTACGTTTGCACTGCTCGTTG
Terms and licenses: Academic/Nonprofit Terms; Industry Terms: Not Available to Industry
How to cite: mNTERY07 was a gift from Jeff Nivala (Addgene plasmid # 184117 ; http://n2t.net/addgene:184117 ; RRID:Addgene_184117)
